LOCUS       Exported 2991 bp ds-DNA linear SYN 13-JUL-2021
DEFINITION  Encodes RVD positions 13-15 in TALEN assembly.
ACCESSION   .
VERSION     .
KEYWORDS    pFusB3-41
SOURCE      synthetic DNA construct
  ORGANISM  synthetic DNA construct
REFERENCE   1 (bases 1 to 2991)
  AUTHORS   Ma AC, McNulty MS, Tanya PL, Jarryd CM, Martinez-Galvez G, Argue DP,
            Lee HB, Urban MD, Bullard CE, Blackburn PR, Man TK, Clark KJ, Ekker
            SC
  TITLE     FusX: A rapid one-step TALE assembly system for genome science.
  JOURNAL   Hum Gene Ther. 2016 Feb 8.
  PUBMED    26854857
REFERENCE   2 (bases 1 to 2991)
  AUTHORS   .
  TITLE     Direct Submission
  JOURNAL   Exported Jul 13, 2021 from SnapGene Server 1.1.58
            http://www.snapgene.com
FEATURES             Location/Qualifiers
     source          1..2991
                     /organism="synthetic DNA construct"
                     /mol_type="other DNA"
     CDS             complement(3..341)
                     /codon_start=1
                     /gene="lacZ fragment"
                     /product="LacZ-alpha fragment of beta-galactosidase"
                     /label=lacZ-alpha
                     /translation="MTMITPSAQLTLTKGNKSWRTSRGGPVPNSPYSESYYARSLAVVL
                     QRRDWENPGVTQLNRLAAHPPFASWRNSEEARTDRPSQQLRSLNGEWDAPCSGAGLDSH
                     HLVRGQAMR"
     primer_bind     206..222
                     /label=M13 fwd
                     /note="common sequencing primer, one of multiple similar
                     variants"
     primer_bind     232..251
                     /label=T7
                     /note="T7 promoter, forward primer"
     promoter        232..250
                     /label=T7 promoter
                     /note="promoter for bacteriophage T7 RNA polymerase"
     primer_bind     complement(298..318)
                     /label=T3
                     /note="T3 promoter, forward primer"
     promoter        complement(298..316)
                     /label=T3 promoter
                     /note="promoter for bacteriophage T3 RNA polymerase"
     primer_bind     complement(337..353)
                     /label=M13 rev
                     /note="common sequencing primer, one of multiple similar
                     variants"
     primer_bind     complement(337..353)
                     /label=M13 Reverse
                     /note="In lacZ gene. Also called M13-rev"
     primer_bind     complement(350..372)
                     /label=M13/pUC Reverse
                     /note="In lacZ gene"
     protein_bind    361..377
                     /label=lac operator
                     /bound_moiety="lac repressor encoded by lacI"
                     /note="The lac repressor binds to the lac operator to
                     inhibit transcription in E. coli. This inhibition can be
                     relieved by adding lactose or
                     isopropyl-beta-D-thiogalactopyranoside (IPTG)."
     promoter        complement(385..415)
                     /label=lac promoter
                     /note="promoter for the E. coli lac operon"
     protein_bind    430..451
                     /label=CAP binding site
                     /bound_moiety="E. coli catabolite activator protein"
                     /note="CAP binding activates transcription in the presence
                     of cAMP."
     CDS             898..1689
                     /codon_start=1
                     /gene="aadA"
                     /product="aminoglycoside adenylyltransferase (Murphy,
                     1985)"
                     /label=SmR
                     /note="confers resistance to spectinomycin and
                     streptomycin"
                     /translation="MREAVIAEVSTQLSEVVGVIERHLEPTLLAVHLYGSAVDGGLKPH
                     SDIDLLVTVTVRLDETTRRALINDLLETSASPGESEILRAVEVTIVVHDDIIPWRYPAK
                     RELQFGEWQRNDILAGIFEPATIDIDLAILLTKAREHSVALVGPAAEELFDPVPEQDLF
                     EALNETLTLWNSPPDWAGDERNVVLTLSRIWYSAVTGKIAPKDVAADWAMERLPAQYQP
                     VILEARQAYLGQEEDRLASRADQLEEFVHYVKGEITKVVGK"
     rep_origin      1782..2370
                     /direction=RIGHT
                     /label=ori
                     /note="high-copy-number ColE1/pMB1/pBR322/pUC origin of
                     replication"
     primer_bind     2271..2290
                     /label=pBR322ori-F
                     /note="pBR322 origin, forward primer"
     primer_bind     2524..2541
                     /label=L4440
                     /note="L4440 vector, forward primer"
     terminator      2700..2727
                     /label=rrnB T2 terminator
                     /note="transcription terminator T2 from the E. coli rrnB
                     gene"
     terminator      2819..2905
                     /gene="Escherichia coli rrnB"
                     /label=rrnB T1 terminator
                     /note="transcription terminator T1 from the E. coli rrnB
                     gene"
     primer_bind     2969..2985
                     /label=M13 fwd
                     /note="common sequencing primer, one of multiple similar
                     variants"
ORIGIN
        1 cgtctcatgg cctgaccccg gaccaagtgg tggctatcga gaccggcgcc gctacagggc
       61 gcgtcccatt cgccattcag gctgcgcaac tgttgggaag ggcgatcggt gcgggcctct
      121 tcgctattac gccagctggc gaaaggggga tgtgctgcaa ggcgattaag ttgggtaacg
      181 ccagggtttt cccagtcacg acgttgtaaa acgacggcca gtgagcgcgc gtaatacgac
      241 tcactatagg gcgaattggg taccgggccc cccctcgagg tcctccagct tttgttccct
      301 ttagtgaggg ttaattgcgc gcttggcgta atcatggtca tagctgtttc ctgtgtgaaa
      361 ttgttatccg ctcacaattc cacacaacat acgagccgga agcataaagt gtaaagcctg
      421 gggtgcctaa tgagtgagct aactcacatt aattgcgttg cgctcactgc ccgctttcca
      481 ccggtggtct cgccaggacc atggcctgac cccggaccaa gtggtggcta tcgagacgtc
      541 tagaccagcc aggacagaaa tgcctcgact tcgctgctac ccaaggttgc cgggtgacgc
      601 acaccgtgga aacggatgaa ggcacgaacc cagtggacat aagcctgttc ggttcgtaag
      661 ctgtaatgca agtagcgtat gcgctcacgc aactggtcca gaaccttgac cgaacgcagc
      721 ggtggtaacg gcgcagtggc ggttttcatg gcttgttatg actgtttttt tggggtacag
      781 tctatgcctc gggcatccaa gcagcaagcg cgttacgccg tgggtcgatg tttgatgtta
      841 tggagcagca acgatgttac gcagcagggc agtcgcccta aaacaaagtt aaacattatg
      901 agggaagcgg tgatcgccga agtatcgact caactatcag aggtagttgg cgtcatcgag
      961 cgccatctcg aaccgacgtt gctggccgta catttgtacg gctccgcagt ggatggcggc
     1021 ctgaagccac acagtgatat tgatttgctg gttacggtga ccgtaaggct tgatgaaaca
     1081 acgcggcgag ctttgatcaa cgaccttttg gaaacttcgg cttcccctgg agagagcgag
     1141 attctccgcg ctgtagaagt caccattgtt gtgcacgacg acatcattcc gtggcgttat
     1201 ccagctaagc gcgaactgca atttggagaa tggcagcgca atgacattct tgcaggtatc
     1261 ttcgagccag ccacgatcga cattgatctg gctatcttgc tgacaaaagc aagagaacat
     1321 agcgttgcct tggtaggtcc agcggcggag gaactctttg atccggttcc tgaacaggat
     1381 ctatttgagg cgctaaatga aaccttaacg ctatggaact cgccgcccga ctgggctggc
     1441 gatgagcgaa atgtagtgct tacgttgtcc cgcatttggt acagcgcagt aaccggcaaa
     1501 atcgcgccga aggatgtcgc tgccgactgg gcaatggagc gcctgccggc ccagtatcag
     1561 cccgtcatac ttgaagctag acaggcttat cttggacaag aagaagatcg cttggcctcg
     1621 cgcgcagatc agttggaaga atttgtccac tacgtgaaag gcgagatcac caaggtagtc
     1681 ggcaaataac cctcgagcca cccatgacca aaatccctta acgtgagtta cgcgtcgttc
     1741 cactgagcgt cagaccccgt agaaaagatc aaaggatctt cttgagatcc tttttttctg
     1801 cgcgtaatct gctgcttgca aacaaaaaaa ccaccgctac cagcggtggt ttgtttgccg
     1861 gatcaagagc taccaactct ttttccgaag gtaactggct tcagcagagc gcagatacca
     1921 aatactgtcc ttctagtgta gccgtagtta ggccaccact tcaagaactc tgtagcaccg
     1981 cctacatacc tcgctctgct aatcctgtta ccagtggctg ctgccagtgg cgataagtcg
     2041 tgtcttaccg ggttggactc aagacgatag ttaccggata aggcgcagcg gtcgggctga
     2101 acggggggtt cgtgcacaca gcccagcttg gagcgaacga cctacaccga actgagatac
     2161 ctacagcgtg agcattgaga aagcgccacg cttcccgaag ggagaaaggc ggacaggtat
     2221 ccggtaagcg gcagggtcgg aacaggagag cgcacgaggg agcttccagg gggaaacgcc
     2281 tggtatcttt atagtcctgt cgggtttcgc cacctctgac ttgagcgtcg atttttgtga
     2341 tgctcgtcag gggggcggag cctatggaaa aacgccagca acgcggcctt tttacggttc
     2401 ctggcctttt gctggccttt tgctcacatg ttctttcctg cgttatcccc tgattctgtg
     2461 gataaccgta ttaccgcctt tgagtgagct gataccgctc gccgcagccg aacgaccgag
     2521 cgcagcgagt cagtgagcga ggaagcggaa gagcgcccaa tacgcaaacc gcctctcccc
     2581 gcgcgttggc cgattcatta atgcagctgg cacgacaggt ttcccgactg gaaagcgggc
     2641 agtgagcgca acgcaattaa tacgcgtacc gctagccagg aagagtttgt agaaacgcaa
     2701 aaaggccatc cgtcaggatg gccttctgct tagtttgatg cctggcagtt tatggcgggc
     2761 gtcctgcccg ccaccctccg ggccgttgct tcacaacgtt caaatccgct cccggcggat
     2821 ttgtcctact caggagagcg ttcaccgaca aacaacagat aaaacgaaag gcccagtctt
     2881 ccgactgagc ctttcgtttt atttgatgcc tggcagttcc ctactctcgc gttaacgcta
     2941 gcatggatgt tttcccagtc acgacgttgt aaaacgacgg ccagtcttaa g
//
