>Addgene plasmid #63525 | pFusB3-41 | depositor partial sequence | sequence record 105568 | pFUSB3_GGA
AGTCTTAAGCGTCTCATGGCCTGACCCCGGACCAAGTGGTGGCTATCGCCAGCAACAATGGCGGCAAGCA
AGCGCTCGAAACGGTGCAGCGGCTGTTGCCGGTGCTGTGCCAGGACCATGGCCTGACCCCGGACCAAGTG
GTGGCTATCGCCAGCAACAATGGCGGCAAGCAAGCGCTCGAAACGGTGCAGCGGCTGTTGCCGGTGCTGT
GCCAGGACCATGGCCTGACCCCGGACCAAGTGGTGGCTATCGCCAGCAACATTGGCGGCAAGCAAGCGCT
CGAAACGGTGCAGCGGCTGTTGCCGGTGCTGTGCCAGGACCATGGCCTGACCCCGGACCAAGTGGTGGCT
ATCGAGACGTC
