>Addgene plasmid #63525 | pFusB3-41 | addgene partial sequence | sequence record 116260 | pCR8_R1 5'-cgaaccgaacaggcttatgt-3'
GGTGTGCGTCACCCGGCAACCTTGGGTAGCAGCGAAGTCGAGGCATTTCTGTCCTGGCTGGTCTAGACGT
CTCGATAGCCACCACTTGGTCCGGGGTCAGGCCATGGTCCTGGCACAGCACCGGCAACAGCCGCTGCACC
GTTTCGAGCGCTTGCTTGCCGCCAATGTTGCTGGCGATAGCCACCACTTGGTCCGGGGTCAGGCCATGGT
CCTGGCACAGCACCGGCAACAGCCGCTGCACCGTTTCGAGCGCTTGCTTGCCGCCATTGTTGCTGGCGAT
AGCCACCACTTGGTCCGGGGTCAGGCCATGGTCCTGGCACAGCACCGGCAACAGCCGCTGCACCGTTTCG
AGCGCTTGCTTGCCGCCATTGTTGCTGGCGATAGCCACCACTTGGTCCGGGGTCAGGCCATGAGACGCTT
AAGACTGGCCGTCGTTTTACAACGTCGTGACTGGGAAAACATCCATGCTAGCGTTAACGCGAGAGTAGGG
AACTGCCAGGCATCAAATAAAACGAAAGGCTCAGTCGGAAGACTGGGCCTTTCGTTTTATCTGTTGTTTG
TCGGTGAACGCTCTCCTGAGTAGGACAAATCCGCCGGGAGCGGATTTGAACGTTGTGAAGCAACGGCCCG
GAGGGTGGCGGGCAGGACGCCCGCCATAAACTGCCAGGCATCAAACTAAGCAGAAGGCCATCCTGACGGA
TGGCCTTTTTGCGTTTCTACAAACTCTTCCTGGCTAGCGGTACGCGTATTAATTGCGTTGCGCTCACTGC
CCGCTTTCCAGTCGGGAAACCTGTCGTGCCAGCTGCATTAATGAATCGGCCAACGCGCGGGGAGAGGCGG
TTTGC
