[The description below was written by a language model from this plasmid's Addgene catalogue record and the feature table of its GenBank file.]
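Description:
pFusB3-41 is a bacterial library plasmid from the FusX system, a one-step method for assembling TALE (transcription activator-like effector) repeat arrays. It is built on the FusB3 backbone and is classified as a TALEN assembly vector rather than an expression construct. Its synthetic insert is a pre-assembled trimer of TALE repeats carrying the repeat-variable diresidues NN, NN and NI, also named B3_GGA for the three-base DNA target (G, G, A) these RVDs specify. The trimer occupies repeat positions 13 to 15 of the final array. It was cloned through BsaI sites that were destroyed in the process, consistent with Golden Gate-style Type IIS assembly. In such a scheme, a user picks one pre-made trimer plasmid per position block and ligates them in order into a receiver vector to build a full-length TALEN or other TALE fusion.

The plasmid is propagated in E. coli at high copy from a ColE1/pUC-type origin. It is selected with spectinomycin through the aadA aminoglycoside adenylyltransferase gene, which also confers streptomycin resistance.

The held GenBank record is noted as covering only part of the sequence. Its length equals the stated size of the backbone without insert, and it annotates no TALE repeat feature. What it shows instead is a lacZ-alpha fragment with lac promoter, lac operator and CAP binding site, containing T7 and T3 promoters and M13 primer sites, plus the rrnB T1 and T2 terminators. This may therefore reflect the empty backbone, with its blue/white screening cassette, rather than the trimer-bearing plasmid. The record does not resolve this.
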