Addgene plasmid #63525: pFusB3-41
Purpose: Encodes RVD positions 13-15 in TALEN assembly
Depositing lab: Stephen Ekker. Depositing organization: Mayo Foundation for Medical Education and Research. Publication: FusX: A rapid one-step TALE assembly system for genome science. Ma AC, McNulty MS, Tanya PL, Jarryd CM, Martinez-Galvez G, Argue DP, Lee HB, Urban MD, Bullard CE, Blackburn PR, Man TK, Clark KJ, Ekker SC. Hum Gene Ther. 2016 Jun;27(6):451-63. doi: 10.1089/hum.2015.172 PubMed 26854857.
Backbone
  Vector backbone: FusB3
  Backbone size w/o insert (bp): 2991
  Vector type: TALEN
Growth in bacteria
  Bacterial resistance: Spectinomycin, 50 μg/mL
  Growth temperature: 37°C
  Growth strain: DH5alpha
  Copy number: High Copy
Gene/Insert
  Gene/Insert name: NN NN NI (alt name: B3_GGA)
  Species: Synthetic
  Mutation: none
  Cloning method: Restriction Enzyme; 5′ cloning site BsaI (destroyed during cloning); 3′ cloning site BsaI (destroyed during cloning)
  Sequencing primers: 5′ pCR8_F1; 3′ pCR8_R1
Terms and licenses: Academic/Nonprofit Terms; Industry Terms: Not Available to Industry
How to cite: pFusB3-41 was a gift from Stephen Ekker (Addgene plasmid # 63525 ; http://n2t.net/addgene:63525 ; RRID:Addgene_63525)
